>Addgene plasmid #8942 | pPS2972 | addgene partial sequence | sequence record 17465 | Puro-F 5'-GCAACCTCCCTTCTACGAGC-3'
GCACCTGGTGCATGACCCGCAAGCCCGGTGCCTGACGCCCGCCCCACGACCCGCAGCGCCCGACCGAAAG
GAGCGCACGACCCCAGATCCGACGCCGCCATCTCTAGGCCCGCGCCGGCCCCCTCGCACAGACTTGTGGG
AGAAGCTCGGCTACTCCCCTGCCCCGGTTAATTTGCATATAATATTTCCTAGTAACTATAGAGGCTTAAT
GTGCGATAAAAGACAGATAATCTGTTCTTTTTAATACTAGCTACATTTTACATGATAGGCTTGGATTTCT
ATAAGAGATACAAATACTAAATTATTATTTTAAAAAACAGCACAAAAGGAAACTCACCCTAACTGTAAAG
TAATTGTGTGTTTTGAGACTATAAATATCCCTTGGAGAAAAGCCTTGTTTGGGACATGATGACCTTGTTG
AAAGCTTTCAACAAGGTCATCATGTCCCTTTTTGAATTCCTGCAGCCCGGGGGATCTCGATAAAATAAAA
GATTTTATTTAGTCTCCAGAAAAAGGGGGGAATGAAAGACCCCACCTGTAGGTTTGGCAAGCTAGCTTAA
GTAACGCCATTTTGCAAGGCATGGAAAATACATAACTGAGAATAGAGAAGTTCAGATCAAGGTTAGGAAC
AGAGAGACAGCAGAATATGGGCCAAACAGGATATCTGTGGTAAGCAGTTCCTGCCCCGGCTCAGGGCCAA
GAACAGATGGTCCCCAGATGCGGTCCCGCCCTCAGCAGTTTCTAGAGAACCATCAGATGTTTCCAGGGTG
CCCCAAGGACCTGAAATGACCCTGTGCCTTATTTGAACTAACCAATCAGTTCGCTTCTCGCTTCTGTTCG
CGCGCTTCTGCTCCCCGAGCTCAATAAAAGAGCC
