[The description below was written by a language model from this plasmid's Addgene catalogue record.]
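Description:
pPS2972, also recorded as pMSCV/U6-NDR, is a retroviral RNAi vector built on the pMSCVpuro backbone (about 6.3 kb before insertion), a murine stem cell virus–based plasmid designed for packaging into replication-incompetent retrovirus and stable integration into mammalian target cells. It is propagated in E. coli as a high-copy plasmid under ampicillin selection, and transduced mammalian cells are selected with puromycin through the resistance marker carried by the backbone.

The payload is a small hairpin RNA cassette directed against human NDR1 (gene symbol STK38), a serine/threonine kinase. According to the depositor's notes, the hairpin corresponds to nucleotides 515–535 of the NDR open reading frame, equivalent to positions 801–821 of the reference mRNA. The cassette was excised as a BamHI–BamHI fragment from a pBS/U6-NDR intermediate, blunt-ended, and ligated into the blunted unique NsiI site of pMSCVpuro, so the flanking BamHI sites were destroyed. As the names of the construct and its parent plasmid indicate, the hairpin is driven by a U6 promoter, an RNA polymerase III promoter commonly used to produce short, defined transcripts that are processed into siRNA; the record does not state the species origin of the U6 element or the orientation of the cassette within the vector.

No feature table is available, so the arrangement of the LTRs, packaging signal and puromycin cassette can only be inferred from the standard backbone. The construct is intended for retrovirus-mediated delivery of siRNA, allowing stable, selectable knockdown of NDR1 in mammalian cells, including those that are difficult to transfect.
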