Addgene plasmid #8942: pPS2972
Depositing lab: Pamela Silver. Depositing organization: Dana-Farber Cancer Institute. Publication: Retrovirus-delivered siRNA. Devroe E, Silver PA. BMC Biotechnol. 2002 Aug 28;2:15. doi: 10.1186/1472-6750-2-15. PubMed 12199908.
Backbone
  Vector backbone: pMSCVpuro
  Backbone manufacturer: Clontech
  Backbone size w/o insert (bp): 6300
  Vector type: Mammalian Expression, Retroviral, RNAi
  Selectable markers: Puromycin
Growth in bacteria
  Bacterial resistance: Ampicillin, 100 μg/mL
  Growth temperature: 37°C
  Growth strain: DH5alpha
  Copy number: High Copy
Gene/Insert
  Gene/Insert name: NDR1 (alt names: pMSCV/U6-NDR; siRNA NDR1)
  Species: H. sapiens (human)
  GenBank ID: NM_007271
  Entrez Gene: STK38 (a.k.a. NDR, NDR1)
  Cloning method: Restriction Enzyme; 5′ cloning site BamHI (destroyed during cloning); 3′ cloning site BamHI (destroyed during cloning)
  Sequencing primers: 5′ na
Terms and licenses: Academic/Nonprofit Terms; Industry Terms: Not Available to Industry
Depositor comments: siRNA targeting NDR1. BamHI-BamHI fragment from pBS/U6-NDR blunt-ended and inserted into pMSCVpuro blunt ended at the unique NsiI site. Small hairpin RNA corresponds to nucleotides 515-535 of NDR ORF (nucleotides 801-821 of NDR mRNA sequence, Genbank NM_007271).
How to cite: pPS2972 was a gift from Pamela Silver (Addgene plasmid # 8942 ; http://n2t.net/addgene:8942 ; RRID:Addgene_8942)
